Addgene plasmid #210844: pCAG-GST-ATG13 (460-517)-F466D/F470D
Purpose: Mammalian expression of ATG13 (460-517) mutant
Depositing lab: James Hurley. Depositing organization: University of California, Berkeley. Publication: Structure and activation of the human autophagy-initiating ULK1C:PI3KC3-C1 supercomplex. Chen M, Nguyen TN, Ren X, Khuu G, Cook ASI, Zhao Y, Yildiz A, Lazarou M, Hurley JH. Nat Struct Mol Biol. 2025 Sep;32(9):1596-1605. doi: 10.1038/s41594-025-01557-x. Epub 2025 May 29. PubMed 40442316.
Backbone
  Vector backbone: pCAG
  Vector type: Mammalian Expression
Growth in bacteria
  Bacterial resistance: Ampicillin, 100 μg/mL
  Growth temperature: 37°C
  Growth strain: DH5alpha
  Copy number: High Copy
Gene/Insert
  Gene/Insert name: ATG13
  Species: H. sapiens (human)
  Mutation: F466D/F470D
  Entrez Gene: ATG13 (a.k.a. KIAA0652, PARATARG8)
  Cloning method: Restriction Enzyme; 5′ cloning site KpnI (unknown if destroyed); 3′ cloning site XhoI (unknown if destroyed)
Terms and licenses: Academic/Nonprofit Terms; Industry Terms: Not Available to Industry
Depositor comments: Please visit https://www.biorxiv.org/content/10.1101/2023.06.01.543278v3 for bioRxiv preprint.
How to cite: pCAG-GST-ATG13 (460-517)-F466D/F470D was a gift from James Hurley (Addgene plasmid # 210844 ; http://n2t.net/addgene:210844 ; RRID:Addgene_210844)
