[The description below was written by a language model from this plasmid's Addgene catalogue record and pLannotate feature annotations shown in this document.]
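Description:
pCAG-GST-ATG13 (460-517)-F466D/F470D is a 5.7 kb mammalian expression plasmid built on the pCAG backbone. It is propagated in E. coli from a high-copy ColE1/pUC-type origin and selected with ampicillin through a β-lactamase gene under its own promoter. No mammalian selection marker is annotated, so the design suits transient transfection. An SV40 origin of replication is also present, which can allow episomal amplification in cells expressing SV40 large T antigen. Short lac promoter/operator and lacI fragments are leftover backbone sequence with no evident role in the construct's function.

Expression is driven by the composite CAG promoter, made up of the CMV immediate-early enhancer, the chicken β-actin promoter and a chimeric β-actin/β-globin intron. Transcripts are terminated by the rabbit β-globin polyadenylation signal, and the small HBB matches flanking the insert are probably β-globin exon remnants typical of this cassette rather than intended coding parts. The open reading frame encodes Schistosoma japonicum glutathione S-transferase at the N-terminus, followed by a TEV protease cleavage site. This is followed by residues 460–517 of human ATG13, an autophagy factor that acts with ULK1 and RB1CC1 in autophagosome formation. The fragment was cloned between KpnI and XhoI sites and carries two phenylalanine-to-aspartate substitutions, F466D and F470D.

The stated purpose is mammalian expression of this ATG13 mutant fragment. The GST tag permits glutathione-affinity capture or pull-down, and the TEV site allows tag removal. The associated work concerns the structure and activation of the human ULK1 complex and PI3KC3-C1 supercomplex. The record does not say which interaction the two mutations are meant to test.
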