Features (pLannotate 1.2.2; 20 found; start..end, strand, type, name):
      4..383     +  enhancer       CMV enhancer: human cytomegalovirus immediate early enhancer
    385..661     +  promoter       chicken β-actin promoter: No description available
    662..1678    +  intron         chimeric intron: chimera between introns from chicken β-actin and rabbit β-globin
   1676..1732    +  CDS            HBB (fragment): HBB_LEPEU - Experimental evidence at protein level: Swiss-Prot protein existence level 1. Involved in oxygen transport from the lung to the various peripheral tissues. From Lepus europaeus (European hare).
   1765..2416    +  CDS            GST (fragment): glutathione S-transferase from Schistosoma japonicum
   2443..2462    +  CDS            TEV site (fragment): tobacco etch virus (TEV) protease recognition and cleavage site
   2470..2643    +  CDS            ATG13 (fragment): ATG13_HUMAN - Also known as KIAA0652. Experimental evidence at protein level: Swiss-Prot protein existence level 1. Autophagy factor required for autophagosome formation and mitophagy. Target of the TOR kinase signaling pathway that regulates autophagy through the control of the phosphorylation status of ATG13 and ULK1, and the regulation of the ATG13-ULK1-RB1CC1 complex. Through its regulation of ULK1 activity, plays a role in the regulation of the kinase activity of mTORC1 and cell proliferation. From Homo sapiens (Human).
   2653..2730    +  CDS            HBB (fragment): HBB_PONPY - Experimental evidence at transcript level: Swiss-Prot protein existence level 2. Involved in oxygen transport from the lung to the various peripheral tissues. From Pongo pygmaeus (Bornean orangutan).
   2801..2856    +  polyA_signal   β-globin poly(A) signal: rabbit β-globin polyadenylation signal (Gil and Proudfoot, 1987)
   3241..3257    -  protein_bind   lac operator: The lac repressor binds to the lac operator to inhibit transcription in E. coli. This inhibition can be relieved by adding lactose or isopropyl-β-D-thiogalactopyranoside (IPTG). lac repressor encoded by lacI
   3265..3295    -  promoter       lac promoter: promoter for the E. coli lac operon
   3310..3331    -  protein_bind   CAP binding site: CAP binding activates transcription in the presence of cAMP. E. coli catabolite activator protein
   3344..3383    -  CDS            lacI (fragment): lac repressor; lacI; The lac repressor binds to the lac operator to inhibit transcription in E. coli. This inhibition can be relieved by adding lactose or isopropyl-β-D-thiogalactopyranoside (IPTG).
   3390..3412    +  promoter       SV40 promoter (fragment): SV40 enhancer and early promoter
   3436..3571    +  rep_origin     SV40 ori: SV40 origin of replication
   3591..3725    +  polyA_signal   SV40 poly(A) signal: SV40 polyadenylation signal
   3727..3781    -  CDS            lacI (fragment): lac repressor; lacI; The lac repressor binds to the lac operator to inhibit transcription in E. coli. This inhibition can be relieved by adding lactose or isopropyl-β-D-thiogalactopyranoside (IPTG).
   3964..4552    -  rep_origin     ori: high-copy-number ColE1/pMB1/pBR322/pUC origin of replication
   4723..5583    -  CDS            AmpR: β-lactamase; bla; confers resistance to ampicillin, carbenicillin, and related antibiotics
   5584..5688    -  promoter       AmpR promoter: bla
>Addgene plasmid #210844 | pCAG-GST-ATG13 (460-517)-F466D/F470D | addgene full sequence | sequence record 417168 | Addgene NGS Result
GTCGACATTGATTATTGACTAGTTATTAATAGTAATCAATTACGGGGTCATTAGTTCATAGCCCATATAT
GGAGTTCCGCGTTACATAACTTACGGTAAATGGCCCGCCTGGCTGACCGCCCAACGACCCCCGCCCATTG
ACGTCAATAATGACGTATGTTCCCATAGTAACGCCAATAGGGACTTTCCATTGACGTCAATGGGTGGAGT
ATTTACGGTAAACTGCCCACTTGGCAGTACATCAAGTGTATCATATGCCAAGTACGCCCCCTATTGACGT
CAATGACGGTAAATGGCCCGCCTGGCATTATGCCCAGTACATGACCTTATGGGACTTTCCTACTTGGCAG
TACATCTACGTATTAGTCATCGCTATTACCATGGTCGAGGTGAGCCCCACGTTCTGCTTCACTCTCCCCA
TCTCCCCCCCCTCCCCACCCCCAATTTTGTATTTATTTATTTTTTAATTATTTTGTGCAGCGATGGGGGC
GGGGGGGGGGGGGGGCGCGCGCCAGGCGGGGCGGGGCGGGGCGAGGGGCGGGGCGGGGCGAGGCGGAGAG
GTGCGGCGGCAGCCAATCAGAGCGGCGCGCTCCGAAAGTTTCCTTTTATGGCGAGGCGGCGGCGGCGGCG
GCCCTATAAAAAGCGAAGCGCGCGGCGGGCGGGAGTCGCTGCGCGCTGCCTTCGCCCCGTGCCCCGCTCC
GCCGCCGCCTCGCGCCGCCCGCCCCGGCTCTGACTGACCGCGTTACTCCCACAGGTGAGCGGGCGGGACG
GCCCTTCTCCTCCGGGCTGTAATTAGCGCTTGGTTTAATGACGGCTTGTTTCTTTTCTGTGGCTGCGTGA
AAGCCTTGAGGGGCTCCGGGAGGGCCCTTTGTGCGGGGGGAGCGGCTCGGGGGGTGCGTGCGTGTGTGTG
TGCGTGGGGAGCGCCGCGTGCGGCTCCGCGCTGCCCGGCGGCTGTGAGCGCTGCGGGCGCGGCGCGGGGC
TTTGTGCGCTCCGCAGTGTGCGCGAGGGGAGCGCGGCCGGGGGCGGTGCCCCGCGGTGCGGGGGGGGCTG
CGAGGGGAACAAAGGCTGCGTGCGGGGTGTGTGCGTGGGGGGGTGAGCAGGGGGTGTGGGCGCGTCGGTC
GGGCTGCAACCCCCCCTGCACCCCCCTCCCCGAGTTGCTGAGCACGGCCCGGCTTCGGGTGCGGGGCTCC
GTACGGGGCGTGGCGCGGGGCTCGCCGTGCCGGGCGGGGGGTGGCGGCAGGTGGGGGTGCCGGGCGGGGC
GGGGCCGCCTCGGGCCGGGGGGGGCTCGGGGGAGGGGCGCGGCGGCCCCCGGAGCGCCGGCGGCTGTCGA
GGCGCGGCGAGCCGCAGCCATTGCCTTTTATGGTAATCGTGCGAGAGGGCGCAGGGACTTCCTTTGTCCC
AAATCTGTGCGGAGCCGAAATCTGGGAGGCGCCGCCGCACCCCCTCTAGCGGGCGCGGGGCGAAGCGGTG
CGGCGCCGGCAGGAAGGAAATGGGCGGGGAGGGCCTTCGTGCGTCGCCGCGCCGCCGTCCCCTTCTCCCT
CTCCAGCCTCGGGGCTGTCCGCGGGGGGACGGCTGCCTTCGGGGGGGACGGGGCAGGGCGGGGTTCGGCT
TCTGGCGTGTGACCGGCGGCTCTAGAGCCTCTGCTAACCATGTTCATGCCTTCTTCTTTTTCCTACAGCT
CCTGGGCAACGTGCTGGTTATTGTGCTGTCTCATCATTTTGGCAAAGAATTCCTCGATCGACGGTATCGA
TAGCCACCATGGCATCCCCTATACTAGGTTATTGGAAAATTAAGGGCCTTGTGCAACCCACTCGACTTCT
TTTGGAATATCTTGAAGAAAAATATGAAGAGCATTTGTATGAGCGCGATGAAGGTGATAAATGGCGAAAC
AAAAAGTTTGAATTGGGTTTGGAGTTTCCCAATCTTCCTTATTATATTGATGGTGATGTTAAATTAACAC
AGTCTATGGCCATCATACGTTATATAGCTGACAAGCACAACATGTTGGGTGGTTGTCCAAAAGAGCGTGC
AGAGATTTCAATGCTTGAAGGAGCGGTTTTGGATATTAGATACGGTGTTTCGAGAATTGCATATAGTAAA
GACTTTGAAACTCTCAAAGTTGATTTTCTTAGCAAGCTACCTGAAATGCTGAAAATGTTCGAAGATCGTT
TATGTCATAAAACATATTTAAATGGTGATCATGTAACCCATCCTGACTTCATGTTGTATGACGCTCTTGA
TGTTGTTTTATACATGGACCCAATGTGCCTGGATGCGTTCCCAAAATTAGTTTGTTTTAAAAAACGTATT
GAAGCTATCCCACAAATTGATAAGTACTTGAAATCCAGCAAGTATATAGCATGGCCTTTGCAGGGCTGGC
AAGCCACGTTTGGTGGTGGCGACCATCCTCCAAAATCGGATGATTACGATATCCCAACGACCGAAAACCT
GTATTTTCAGGGTGGTACCCCTATGGATCTGGGAACCGACTACAGGGAGGATCAGAATCCCCCTCAGCTC
AGTAGCCTGAGCATTGACATCGGTGCCCAGTCCATGGCTGAGGACCTCGATTCTCTGCCTGAAAAACTGG
CTGTGCACGAGAAGAACGTCAGAGAATTCGACGCATTTGTGGAGACCCTGCAGTGACTCGAGGAATTCAC
TCCTCAGGTGCAGGCTGCCTATCAGAAGGTGGTGGCTGGTGTGGCCAATGCCCTGGCTCACAAATACCAC
TGAGATCTTTTTCCCTCTGCCAAAAATTATGGGGACATCATGAAGCCCCTTGAGCATCTGACTTCTGGCT
AATAAAGGAAATTTATTTTCATTGCAATAGTGTGTTGGAATTTTTTGTGTCTCTCACTCGGAAGGACATA
TGGGAGGGCAAATCATTTAAAACATCAGAATGAGTATTTGGTTTAGAGTTTGGCAACATATGCCCATATG
CTGGCTGCCATGAACAAAGGTTGGCTATAAAGAGGTCATCAGTATATGAAACAGCCCCCTGCTGTCCATT
CCTTATTCCATAGAAAAGCCTTGACTTGAGGTTAGATTTTTTTTATATTTTGTTTTGTGTTATTTTTTTC
TTTAACATCCCTAAAATTTTCCTTACATGTTTTACTAGCCAGATTTTTCCTCCTCTCCTGACTACTCCCA
GTCATAGCTGTCCCTCTTCTCTTATGGAGATCCCTCGACCTGCAGCCCAAGCTTGGCGTAATCATGGTCA
TAGCTGTTTCCTGTGTGAAATTGTTATCCGCTCACAATTCCACACAACATACGAGCCGGAAGCATAAAGT
GTAAAGCCTGGGGTGCCTAATGAGTGAGCTAACTCACATTAATTGCGTTGCGCTCACTGCCCGCTTTCCA
GTCGGGAAACCTGTCGTGCCAGCGGATCCGCATCTCAATTAGTCAGCAACCATAGTCCCGCCCCTAACTC
CGCCCATCCCGCCCCTAACTCCGCCCAGTTCCGCCCATTCTCCGCCCCATGGCTGACTAATTTTTTTTAT
TTATGCAGAGGCCGAGGCCGCCTCGGCCTCTGAGCTATTCCAGAAGTAGTGAGGAGGCTTTTTTGGAGGC
CTAGGCTTTTGCAAAAAGCTAACTTGTTTATTGCAGCTTATAATGGTTACAAATAAAGCAATAGCATCAC
AAATTTCACAAATAAAGCATTTTTTTCACTGCATTCTAGTTGTGGTTTGTCCAAACTCATCAATGTATCT
TATCATGTCTGGATCCGCTGCATTAATGAATCGGCCAACGCGCGGGGAGAGGCGGTTTGCGTATTGGGCG
CTCTTCCGCTTCCTCGCTCACTGACTCGCTGCGCTCGGTCGTTCGGCTGCGGCGAGCGGTATCAGCTCAC
TCAAAGGCGGTAATACGGTTATCCACAGAATCAGGGGATAACGCAGGAAAGAACATGTGAGCAAAAGGCC
AGCAAAAGGCCAGGAACCGTAAAAAGGCCGCGTTGCTGGCGTTTTTCCATAGGCTCCGCCCCCCTGACGA
GCATCACAAAAATCGACGCTCAAGTCAGAGGTGGCGAAACCCGACAGGACTATAAAGATACCAGGCGTTT
CCCCCTGGAAGCTCCCTCGTGCGCTCTCCTGTTCCGACCCTGCCGCTTACCGGATACCTGTCCGCCTTTC
TCCCTTCGGGAAGCGTGGCGCTTTCTCATAGCTCACGCTGTAGGTATCTCAGTTCGGTGTAGGTCGTTCG
CTCCAAGCTGGGCTGTGTGCACGAACCCCCCGTTCAGCCCGACCGCTGCGCCTTATCCGGTAACTATCGT
CTTGAGTCCAACCCGGTAAGACACGACTTATCGCCACTGGCAGCAGCCACTGGTAACAGGATTAGCAGAG
CGAGGTATGTAGGCGGTGCTACAGAGTTCTTGAAGTGGTGGCCTAACTACGGCTACACTAGAAGAACAGT
ATTTGGTATCTGCGCTCTGCTGAAGCCAGTTACCTTCGGAAAAAGAGTTGGTAGCTCTTGATCCGGCAAA
CAAACCACCGCTGGTAGCGGTGGTTTTTTTGTTTGCAAGCAGCAGATTACGCGCAGAAAAAAAGGATCTC
AAGAAGATCCTTTGATCTTTTCTACGGGGTCTGACGCTCAGTGGAACGAAAACTCACGTTAAGGGATTTT
GGTCATGAGATTATCAAAAAGGATCTTCACCTAGATCCTTTTAAATTAAAAATGAAGTTTTAAATCAATC
TAAAGTATATATGAGTAAACTTGGTCTGACAGTTACCAATGCTTAATCAGTGAGGCACCTATCTCAGCGA
TCTGTCTATTTCGTTCATCCATAGTTGCCTGACTCCCCGTCGTGTAGATAACTACGATACGGGAGGGCTT
ACCATCTGGCCCCAGTGCTGCAATGATACCGCGAGACCCACGCTCACCGGCTCCAGATTTATCAGCAATA
AACCAGCCAGCCGGAAGGGCCGAGCGCAGAAGTGGTCCTGCAACTTTATCCGCCTCCATCCAGTCTATTA
ATTGTTGCCGGGAAGCTAGAGTAAGTAGTTCGCCAGTTAATAGTTTGCGCAACGTTGTTGCCATTGCTAC
AGGCATCGTGGTGTCACGCTCGTCGTTTGGTATGGCTTCATTCAGCTCCGGTTCCCAACGATCAAGGCGA
GTTACATGATCCCCCATGTTGTGCAAAAAAGCGGTTAGCTCCTTCGGTCCTCCGATCGTTGTCAGAAGTA
AGTTGGCCGCAGTGTTATCACTCATGGTTATGGCAGCACTGCATAATTCTCTTACTGTCATGCCATCCGT
AAGATGCTTTTCTGTGACTGGTGAGTACTCAACCAAGTCATTCTGAGAATAGTGTATGCGGCGACCGAGT
TGCTCTTGCCCGGCGTCAATACGGGATAATACCGCGCCACATAGCAGAACTTTAAAAGTGCTCATCATTG
GAAAACGTTCTTCGGGGCGAAAACTCTCAAGGATCTTACCGCTGTTGAGATCCAGTTCGATGTAACCCAC
TCGTGCACCCAACTGATCTTCAGCATCTTTTACTTTCACCAGCGTTTCTGGGTGAGCAAAAACAGGAAGG
CAAAATGCCGCAAAAAAGGGAATAAGGGCGACACGGAAATGTTGAATACTCATACTCTTCCTTTTTCAAT
ATTATTGAAGCATTTATCAGGGTTATTGTCTCATGAGCGGATACATATTTGAATGTATTTAGAAAAATAA
ACAAATAGGGGTTCCGCGCACATTTCCCCGAAAAGTGCCACCTGG
