>Addgene plasmid #210844 | pCAG-GST-ATG13 (460-517)-F466D/F470D | depositor partial sequence | sequence record 411074 | ATG13 (460-517)-F466D/F470D (kpnI/XhoI)
CCTATGGATCTGGGAACCGACTACAGGGAGGATCAGAATCCCCCTCAGCTCAGTAGCCTGAGCATTGACA
TCGGTGCCCAGTCCATGGCTGAGGACCTCGATTCTCTGCCTGAAAAACTGGCTGTGCACGAGAAGAACGT
CAGAGAATTCGACGCATTTGTGGAGACCCTGCAGTGA
